Addgene plasmid #36766: TAL2346
Depositing lab: Keith Joung. Depositing organization: Massachusetts General Hospital. Publication: FLASH assembly of TALENs for high-throughput genome editing. Reyon D, Tsai SQ, Khayter C, Foden JA, Sander JD, Joung JK. Nat Biotechnol. 2012 Apr 8. doi: 10.1038/nbt.2170. PubMed 22484455.
Backbone
  Vector backbone: JDS71
  Backbone manufacturer: Joung lab (Addgene Plasmid # 32287)
  Backbone size w/o insert (bp): 6447
  Vector type: Mammalian, T7 for in vitro mRNA synthesis
Growth in bacteria
  Bacterial resistance: Ampicillin, 100 μg/mL
  Growth temperature: 37°C
  Growth strain: XL1 Blue
  Copy number: High Copy
Gene/Insert
  Gene/Insert name: RET-TALEN_Left (alt name: RET)
  Species: H. sapiens (human)
  Insert size (bp): 1640
  Entrez Gene: Ret (a.k.a. PTC, RET51, RET9, c-Ret)
  Promoter: CMV
  Tag / fusion protein: 3X Flag (N terminal on backbone); WT FOKI (C terminal on backbone)
  Cloning method: Restriction Enzyme; 5′ cloning site BsmBI (destroyed during cloning); 3′ cloning site BsmBI (destroyed during cloning)
  Sequencing primers: 5′ CMV-F; 3′ BGH-rev
Terms and licenses: Academic/Nonprofit Terms; Industry Terms: Not Available to Industry
Depositor comments: Target binding site: TGAGTTCTGCCGGCCGCC It is strongly recommended that users perform a diagnostic digest to verify this plasmid prior to use. For example, a double digest of the plasmid with BamHI and KpnI should result in two bands at 2.2kb and 5.9kb.
How to cite: TAL2346 was a gift from Keith Joung (Addgene plasmid # 36766 ; http://n2t.net/addgene:36766 ; RRID:Addgene_36766)
