[The description below was written by a language model from this plasmid's Addgene catalogue record.]
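Description:
TAL2346 is a mammalian expression plasmid encoding the left-hand monomer of a TALEN pair directed against the human RET gene. It is built on the JDS71 backbone (about 6.4 kb without insert), one of a set of TALEN receiver vectors, and carries an insert of roughly 1.6 kb. The plasmid is maintained in E. coli as a high-copy construct under ampicillin selection. The record does not list the replication origin or provide a feature map, so these details rest on the catalogue fields alone.

The insert is an array of TAL effector repeats assembled by the FLASH method, a high-throughput approach for building custom TALE DNA-binding domains, and designed to recognise a specific site within RET. It was cloned into the backbone through BsmBI sites, which were destroyed in the process, as is typical of type IIS seamless cloning. The backbone supplies the flanking parts of the fusion protein: a 3X FLAG tag at the N-terminus for detection, and the wild-type FokI nuclease domain at the C-terminus. A CMV promoter drives expression in mammalian cells, and the vector type also indicates a T7 promoter that allows in vitro synthesis of TALEN mRNA. The listed BGH reverse sequencing primer suggests a BGH polyadenylation region downstream of the coding sequence.

Because FokI cleaves only as a dimer, this construct is meant to be used together with a matching right-hand RET TALEN. Binding of the two monomers on either side of a spacer generates a double-strand break for targeted mutagenesis or genome editing at the RET locus.
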