>Addgene plasmid #36766 | TAL2346 | depositor partial sequence | sequence record 45959 | TAL2346 sequence 1640 bps
GAACCTGACCCCAGACCAGGTAGTCGCAATCGCGAACAATAATGGGGGAAAGCAAGCCCTGGAAACCGTG
CAAAGGTTGTTGCCGGTCCTTTGTCAAGACCACGGCCTTACACCGGAGCAAGTCGTGGCCATTGCAAGCA
ACATCGGTGGCAAACAGGCTCTTGAGACGGTTCAGAGACTTCTCCCAGTTCTCTGTCAAGCCCACGGGCT
GACTCCCGATCAAGTTGTAGCGATTGCGAATAACAATGGAGGGAAACAAGCATTGGAGACTGTCCAACGG
CTCCTTCCCGTGTTGTGTCAAGCCCACGGTTTGACGCCTGCACAAGTGGTCGCCATCGCCTCGAATGGCG
GCGGTAAGCAGGCGCTGGAAACAGTACAGCGCCTGCTGCCTGTACTGTGCCAGGATCATGGACTGACCCC
AGACCAGGTAGTCGCAATCGCGTCAAACGGAGGGGGAAAGCAAGCCCTGGAAACCGTGCAAAGGTTGTTG
CCGGTCCTTTGTCAAGACCACGGCCTTACACCGGAGCAAGTCGTGGCCATTGCATCCCACGACGGTGGCA
AACAGGCTCTTGAGACGGTTCAGAGACTTCTCCCAGTTCTCTGTCAAGCCCACGGGCTGACTCCCGATCA
AGTTGTAGCGATTGCGTCCAACGGTGGAGGGAAACAAGCATTGGAGACTGTCCAACGGCTCCTTCCCGTG
TTGTGTCAAGCCCACGGTTTGACGCCTGCACAAGTGGTCGCCATCGCCAACAACAACGGCGGTAAGCAGG
CGCTGGAAACAGTACAGCGCCTGCTGCCTGTACTGTGCCAGGATCATGGACTGACCCCAGACCAGGTAGT
CGCAATCGCGTCACATGACGGGGGAAAGCAAGCCCTGGAAACCGTGCAAAGGTTGTTGCCGGTCCTTTGT
CAAGACCACGGCCTTACACCGGAGCAAGTCGTGGCCATTGCATCCCACGACGGTGGCAAACAGGCTCTTG
AGACGGTTCAGAGACTTCTCCCAGTTCTCTGTCAAGCCCACGGGCTGACTCCCGATCAAGTTGTAGCGAT
TGCGAATAACAATGGAGGGAAACAAGCATTGGAGACTGTCCAACGGCTCCTTCCCGTGTTGTGTCAAGCC
CACGGTTTGACGCCTGCACAAGTGGTCGCCATCGCCAACAACAACGGCGGTAAGCAGGCGCTGGAAACAG
TACAGCGCCTGCTGCCTGTACTGTGCCAGGATCATGGACTGACCCCAGACCAGGTAGTCGCAATCGCGTC
ACATGACGGGGGAAAGCAAGCCCTGGAAACCGTGCAAAGGTTGTTGCCGGTCCTTTGTCAAGACCACGGC
CTTACACCGGAGCAAGTCGTGGCCATTGCATCCCACGACGGTGGCAAACAGGCTCTTGAGACGGTTCAGA
GACTTCTCCCAGTTCTCTGTCAAGCCCACGGGCTGACTCCCGATCAAGTTGTAGCGATTGCGAATAACAA
TGGAGGGAAACAAGCATTGGAGACTGTCCAACGGCTCCTTCCCGTGTTGTGTCAAGCCCACGGTTTGACG
CCTGCACAAGTGGTCGCCATCGCCAGCCATGATGGCGGTAAGCAGGCGCTGGAAACAGTACAGCGCCTGC
TGCCTGTACTGTGCCAGGATCATGGACTGA
