>Addgene plasmid #36766 | TAL2346 | addgene partial sequence | sequence record 48157 | CMV-F 5'-CGCAAATGGGCGGTAGGCGTG-3'
ACTAGAGAACCCACTGCTTACTGGCTTATCGAAATTAATACGACTCACTATAGGGAGACCCAAGCTGGCT
AGCACCATGGACTACAAAGACCATGACGGTGATTATAAAGATCATGACATCGATTACAAGGATGACGATG
ACAAGATGGCCCCCAAGAAGAAGAGGAAGGTGGGCATTCACCGCGGGGTACCTATGGTGGACTTGAGGAC
ACTCGGTTATTCGCAACAGCAACAGGAGAAAATCAAGCCTAAGGTCAGGAGCACCGTCGCGCAACACCAC
GAGGCGCTTGTGGGGCATGGCTTCACTCATGCGCATATTGTCGCGCTTTCACAGCACCCTGCGGCGCTTG
GGACGGTGGCTGTCAAATACCAAGATATGATTGCGGCCCTGCCCGAAGCCACGCACGAGGCAATTGTAGG
GGTCGGTAAACAGTGGTCGGGAGCGCGAGCACTTGAGGCGCTGCTGACTGTGGCGGGTGAGCTTAGGGGG
CCTCCGCTCCAGCTCGACACCGGGCAGCTGCTGAAGATCGCGAAGAGAGGGGGAGTAACAGCGGTAGAGG
CAGTGCACGCCTGGCGCAATGCGCTCACCGGGGCCCCCTTGAACCTGACCCCAGACCAGGTAGTCGCAAT
CGCGAACAATAATGGGGGAAAGCAAGCCCTGGAAACCGTGCAAAGGTTGTTGCCGGTCCTTTGTCAAGAC
CACGGCCTTACACCGGAGCAAGTCGTGGCCATTGCAAGCAACATCGGTGGCAAACAGGCTCTTGAGACGG
TTCAGAGACTTCTCCCAGTTCTCTGTCAAGCCCACGGGCTGACTCCCGATCAAGTTGTAGCGATTGCGAA
TAACAATGGAGGGAA
