>Addgene plasmid #36766 | TAL2346 | addgene partial sequence | sequence record 48158 | JDS-TALEN-F 5'-TAGGGGTCGGTAAACAGTGG-3'
TGTGGCGGGTGAGCTTAGGGGGCCTCCGCTCCAGCTCGACACCGGGCAGCTGCTGAAGATCGCGAAGAGA
GGGGGAGTAACAGCGGTAGAGGCAGTGCACGCCTGGCGCAATGCGCTCACCGGGGCCCCCTTGAACCTGA
CCCCAGACCAGGTAGTCGCAATCGCGAACAATAATGGGGGAAAGCAAGCCCTGGAAACCGTGCAAAGGTT
GTTGCCGGTCCTTTGTCAAGACCACGGCCTTACACCGGAGCAAGTCGTGGCCATTGCAAGCAACATCGGT
GGCAAACAGGCTCTTGAGACGGTTCAGAGACTTCTCCCAGTTCTCTGTCAAGCCCACGGGCTGACTCCCG
ATCAAGTTGTAGCGATTGCGAATAACAATGGAGGGAAACAAGCATTGGAGACTGTCCAACGGCTCCTTCC
CGTGTTGTGTCAAGCCCACGGTTTGACGCCTGCACAAGTGGTCGCCATCGCCTCGAATGGCGGCGGTAAG
CAGGCGCTGGAAACAGTACAGCGCCTGCTGCCTGTACTGTGCCAGGATCATGGACTGACCCCAGACCAGG
TAGTCGCAATCGCGTCAAACGGAGGGGGAAAGCAAGCCCTGGAAACCGTGCAAAGGTTGTTGCCGGTCCT
TTGTCAAGACCACGGCCTTACACCGGAGCAAGTCGTGGCCATTGCATCCCACGACGGTGGCAAACAGGCT
CTTGAGACGGTTCAGAGACTTCTCCCAGTTCTCTGTCAAGCCCACGGGCTGACTCCCGATCAAGTTGTAG
CGATTGCGTCCAACGGTGGAGGGAAACAAGCATTGGAGACTGTCCAACGGCTCCTTCCCGTGTTGTGTCA
AGCCCACGGTTTGACGCCTGCACAAGTGGTCGCCATCGCCAACAACAACGGCGGTAAGCA
